>Addgene plasmid #103245 | LSB-hsa-miR-144-5p | depositor full sequence | sequence record 195539 | Full Sequence
AATTGAGGGGATAACGCAGGAAAGAACATGTGAGCAAAAGGCCAGCAAAAGGCCAGGAACCGTAAAAAGG
CCGCGTTGCTGGCGTTTTTCCATAGGCTCCGCCCCCCTGACGAGCATCACAAAAATCGACGCTCAAGTCA
GAGGTGGCGAAACCCGACAGGACTATAAAGATACCAGGCGTTTCCCCCTGGAAGCTCCCTCGTGCGCTCT
CCTGTTCCGACCCTGCCGCTTACCGGATACCTGTCCGCCTTTCTCCCTTCGGGAAGCGTGGCGCTTTCTC
ATAGCTCACGCTGTAGGTATCTCAGTTCGGTGTAGGTCGTTCGCTCCAAGCTGGGCTGTGTGCACGAACC
CCCCGTTCAGCCCGACCGCTGCGCCTTATCCGGTAACTATCGTCTTGAGTCCAACCCGGTAAGACACGAC
TTATCGCCACTGGCAGCAGCCACTGGTAACAGGATTAGCAGAGCGAGGTATGTAGGCGGTGCTACAGAGT
TCTTGAAGTGGTGGCCTAACTACGGCTACACTAGAAGAACAGTATTTGGTATCTGCGCTCTGCTGAAGCC
AGTTACCTTCGGAAAAAGAGTTGGTAGCTCTTGATCCGGCAAACAAACCACCGCTGGTAGCGGTGGTTTT
TTTGTTTGCAAGCAGCAGATTACGCGCAGAAAAAAAGGATCTCAAGAAGATCCTTTGATCTTTTCTACGG
GGTCTGACGCTCAGTGGAACGAAAACTCACGTTAAGGGATTTTGGTCATGAGATTATCAAAAAGGATCTT
CACCTAGATCCTTTTAAATTAAAAATGAAGTTTTAAATCAATCTAAAGTATATATGAGTAAACTTGGTCT
GACAGTTACCAATGCTTAATCAGTGAGGCACCTATCTCAGCGATCTGTCTATTTCGTTCATCCATAGTTG
CCTGACTCCCCGTCGTGTAGATAACTACGATACGGGAGGGCTTACCATCTGGCCCCAGTGCTGCAATGAT
ACCGCGAGAACCACGCTCACCGGCTCCAGATTTATCAGCAATAAACCAGCCAGCCGGAAGGGCCGAGCGC
AGAAGTGGTCCTGCAACTTTATCCGCCTCCATCCAGTCTATTAATTGTTGCCGGGAAGCTAGAGTAAGTA
GTTCGCCAGTTAATAGTTTGCGCAACGTTGTTGCCATTGCTACAGGCATCGTGGTGTCACGCTCGTCGTT
TGGTATGGCTTCATTCAGCTCCGGTTCCCAACGATCAAGGCGAGTTACATGATCCCCCATGTTGTGCAAA
AAAGCGGTTAGCTCCTTCGGTCCTCCGATCGTTGTCAGAAGTAAGTTGGCCGCAGTGTTATCACTCATGG
TTATGGCAGCACTGCATAATTCTCTTACTGTCATGCCATCCGTAAGATGCTTTTCTGTGACTGGTGAGTA
CTCAACCAAGTCATTCTGAGAATAGTGTATGCGGCGACCGAGTTGCTCTTGCCCGGCGTCAATACGGGAT
AATACCGCGCCACATAGCAGAACTTTAAAAGTGCTCATCATTGGAAAACGTTCTTCGGGGCGAAAACTCT
CAAGGATCTTACCGCTGTTGAGATCCAGTTCGATGTAACCCACTCGTGCACCCAACTGATCTTCAGCATC
TTTTACTTTCACCAGCGTTTCTGGGTGAGCAAAAACAGGAAGGCAAAATGCCGCAAAAAAGGGAATAAGG
GCGACACGGAAATGTTGAATACTCATACTCTTCCTTTTTCAATATTATTGAAGCATTTATCAGGGTTATT
GTCTCATGAGCGGATACATATTTGAATGTAGCTCCGAATTTCTCGAGGGCTTGTCGACGACGGCGGTCTC
CGTCGTCAGGATCATGAATTCGACCCGCCTGCCACCATGACCGAGTACAAGCCCACGGTGCGCCTCGCCA
CCCGCGACGACGTCCCCCGGGCCGTACGCACCCTCGCCGCCGCGTTCGCCGACTACCCCGCCACGCGCCA
CACCGTCGACCCGGACCGCCACATCGAGCGGGTCACCGAGCTGCAAGAACTCTTCCTCACGCGCGTCGGG
CTCGACATCGGCAAGGTGTGGGTCGCGGACGACGGCGCCGCGGTGGCGGTCTGGACCACGCCGGAGAGCG
TCGAAGCGGGGGCGGTGTTCGCCGAGATCGGCCCGCGCATGGCCGAGTTGAGCGGTTCCCGGCTGGCCGC
GCAGCAACAGATGGAAGGCCTCCTGGCGCCGCACCGGCCCAAGGAGCCCGCGTGGTTCCTGGCCACCGTC
GGCGTCTCGCCCGACCACCAGGGCAAGGGTCTGGGCAGCGCCGTCGTGCTCCCCGGAGTGGAGGCGGCCG
AGCGCGCCGGGGTGCCCGCCTTCCTGGAGACATCCGCGCCCCGCAACCTCCCCTTCTACGAGCGGCTCGG
CTTCACCGTCACCGCCGACGTCGAGGTGCCCGAAGGACCGCGCACCTGGTGCATGACCCGCAAGCCCGGT
GCCTGATACGCGTGAATTCACTCCTCAGGTGCAGGCTGCCTATCAGAAGGTGGTGGCTGGTGTGGCCAAT
GCCCTGGCTCACAAATACCACTGAGATCTTTTTCCCTCTGCCAAAAATTATGGGGACATCATGAAGCCCC
TTGAGCATCTGACTTCTGGCTAATAAAGGAAATTTATTTTCATTGCAATAGTGTGTTGGAATTTTTTGTG
TCTCTCACTCGGAAGGACATATGGGAGGGCAAATCATTTAAAACATCAGAATGAGTATTTGGTTTAGAGT
TTGGCAACATATGCCCATATGCTGGCTGCCATGAACAAAGGTTGGCTATAAAGAGGTCATCAGTATATGA
AACAGCCCCCTGCTGTCCATTCCTTATTCCATAGAAAAGCCTTGACTTGAGGTTAGATTTTTTTTATATT
TTGTTTTGTGTTATTTTTTTCTTTAACATCCCTAAAATTTTCCTTACATGTTTTACTAGCCAGATTTTTC
CTCCTCTCCTGACTACTCCCAGTCATAGCTGTCCCTCTTCTCTTATGGAGATCCCTCGACCTGCAGCCCA
AGCTTGAATTCTCTAGAATTACCCTGTTATCCCTATGCTTGGTTTACCGAGCTCTTATTGGTTTTCAAAC
TTCATTGACTGTGCCCAACGCGCCTGGGAGCTCACGGGGACAGCCCCCCCCCAAAGCCCCCAGGGATGTA
ATTACGTCCCTCCCCCGCTAGGGGGCAGCAGCGAGCCGCCCGGGGCTCCGCTCCGGTCCGGCGCTCCCCC
CGCATCCCCGAGCCGGCAGCGTGCGGGGACAGCCCGGGCACGGGGAAGGTGGCACGGGATCGCTTTCCTC
TGAACGCTTCTCGCTGCTCTTTGAGCCTGCAGACACCTGGGGGGATACGGGGAAAAAGCTAGGCTGAAAG
ACCGGTTCTTAGAATGACACGCGCCTGGGAGCTCACGGGGACAGCCCCCCCCCAAAGCCCCCAGGGATGT
AATTACGTCCCTCCCCCGCTAGGGGGCAGCAGCGAGCCGCCCGGGGCTCCGCTCCGGTCCGGCGCTCCCC
CCGCATCCCCGAGCCGGCAGCGTGCGGGGACAGCCCGGGCACGGGGAAGGTGGCACGGGATCGCTTTCCT
CTGAACGCTTCTCGCTGCTCTTTGAGCCTGCAGACACCTGGGGGGATACGGGGAAAAAGCTAACTTCTGA
GACGACAACTTTGTATAGAAAAGTTGGCTCCGAATTCGCCCTTGACAGCAGAGATCCAGTTTGGTTAATT
AATTGGCTCCGGTGCCCGTCAGTGGGCAGAGCGCACATCGCCCACAGTCCCCGAGAAGTTGTGGGGAGGG
GTCGGCAATTGAACCGGTGCCTAGAGAAGGTGGCGCGGGGTAAACTGGGAAAGTGATGTCGTGTACTGGC
TCCGCCTTTTTCCCGAGGGTGGGGGAGAACCGTATATAAGTGCAGTAGTCGCCGTGAACGTTCTTTTTCG
CAACGGGTTTGCCGCCAGAACACAGGTAAGTGCCGTGTGTGGTTCCCGCGGGCCTGGCCTCTTTACGGGT
TATGGCCCTTGCGTGCCTTGAATTACTTCCACCTGGCTGCAGTACGTGATTCTTGATCCCGAGCTTCGGG
TTGGAAGTGGGTGGGAGAGTTCGAGGCCTTGCGCTTAAGGAGCCCCTTCGCCTCGTGCTTGAGTTGAGGC
CTGGCCTGGGCGCTGGGGCCGCCGCGTGCGAATCTGGTGGCACCTTCGCGCCTGTCTCGCTGCTTTCGAT
AAGTCTCTAGCCATTTAAAATTTTTGATGACCTGCTGCGACGCTTTTTTTCTGGCAAGATAGTCTTGTAA
ATGCGGGCCAAGATCTGCACACTGGTATTTCGGTTTTTGGGGCCGCGGGCGGCGACGGGGCCCGTGCGTC
CCAGCGCACATGTTCGGCGAGGCGGGGCCTGCGAGCGCGGCCACCGAGAATCGGACGGGGGTAGTCTCAA
GCTGGCCGGCCTGCTCTGGTGCCTGGCCTCGCGCCGCCGTGTATCGCCCCGCCCTGGGCGGCAAGGCTGG
CCCGGTCGGCACCAGTTGCGTGAGCGGAAAGATGGCCGCTTCCCGGCCCTGCTGCAGGGAGCTCAAAATG
GAGGACGCGGCGCTCGGGAGAGCGGGCGGGTGAGTCACCCACACAAAGGAAAAGGGCCTTTCCGTCCTCA
GCCGTCGCTTCATGTGACTCCACGGAGTACCGGGCGCCGTCCAGGCACCTCGATTAGTTCTCGAGCTTTT
GGAGTACGTCGTCTTTAGGTTGGGGGGAGGGGTTTTATGCGATGGAGTTTCCCCACACTGAGTGGGTGGA
GACTGAAGTTAGGCCAGCTTGGCACTTGATGTAATTCTCCTTGGAATTTGCCCTTTTTGAGTTTGGATCT
TGGTTCATTCTCAAGCCTCAGACAGTGGTTCAAAGTTTTTTTCTTCCATTTCAGGTGTCGTGAGAAGGGC
GAATTCGACCCAAGTTTGTACAAAAAAGCAGGCTGGATCCAGGTGCCACCATGGTGAGCGAGCTGATTAA
GGAGAACATGCACATGAAGCTGTACATGGAGGGCACCGTGAACAACCACCACTTCAAGTGCACATCCGAG
GGCGAAGGCAAGCCCTACGAGGGCACCCAGACCATGAGAATCAAGGCGGTCGAGGGCGGCCCTCTCCCCT
TCGCCTTCGACATCCTGGCTACCAGCTTCATGTACGGCAGCAAAACCTTCATCAACCACACCCAGGGCAT
CCCCGACTTCTTTAAGCAGTCCTTCCCCGAGGGCTTCACATGGGAGAGAGTCACCACATACGAAGATGGG
GGCGTGCTGACCGCTACCCAGGACACCAGCCTCCAGGACGGCTGCCTCATCTACAACGTCAAGATCAGAG
GGGTGAACTTCCCATCCAACGGCCCTGTGATGCAGAAGAAAACACTCGGCTGGGAGGCCTCCACCGAGAC
ACTGTACCCCGCTGACGGCGGCCTGGAAGGCAGAGCCGACATGGCCCTGAAGCTCGTGGGCGGGGGCCAC
CTGATCTGCAACCTTAAGACCACATACAGATCCAAGAAACCCGCTAAGAACCTCAAGATGCCCGGCGTCT
ACTATGTGGACAGGAGACTGGAAAGAATCAAGGAGGCCGACAAAGAGACATACGTCGAGCAGCACGAGGT
GGCTGTGGCCAGATACTGCGACCTCCCTAGCAAACTGGGGCACAAACTTAATTGAGAATTCTACCACCCA
GCTTTCTTGTACAAAGTGGTACGTCTCAAGACCAGAGGTCTCTGCTTCAACGCCTCTTACAGTATATGAT
GATATCCCTTACAGTATATGATGATATCCCTTACAGTATATGATGATATCCCTTACAGTATATGATGATA
TCCCAACCAGAAGAGACCTGTGCTTCACTCCTCAGGTGCAGGCTGCCTATCAGAAGGTGGTGGCTGGTGT
GGCCAATGCCCTGGCTCACAAATACCACTGAGATCTTTTTCCCTCTGCCAAAAATTATGGGGACATCATG
AAGCCCCTTGAGCATCTGACTTCTGGCTAATAAAGGAAATTTATTTTCATTGCAATAGTGTGTTGGAATT
TTTTGTGTCTCTCACTCGGAAGGACATATGGGAGGGCAAATCATTTAAAACATCAGAATGAGTATTTGGT
TTAGAGTTTGGCAACATATGCCCATATGCTGGCTGCCATGAACAAAGGTTGGCTATAAAGAGGTCATCAG
TATATGAAACAGCCCCCTGCTGTCCATTCCTTATTCCATAGAAAAGCCTTGACTTGAGGTTAGATTTTTT
TTATATTTTGTTTTGTGTTATTTTTTTCTTTAACATCCCTAAAATTTTCCTTACATGTTTTACTAGCCAG
ATTTTTCCTCCTCTCCTGACTACTCCCAGTCATAGCTGTCCCTCTTCTCTTATGGAGATCCCGAGCGGTG
CGTTTTTATGCTTGTAGTATTGTATAATGTTTTTAAGATCCAAGCTTCTGACCTCTTCTCTTCCTCCCAC
AGGGCCTCGAGACAATTGCATCGATGGTACCAGTGAAAGTCTGCAATGAATTCGAGTTGGCGCGCCTGTC
ATTCTAAATCTCTCTTTCAGCCTAAAGCTTTTTCCCCGTATCCCCCCAGGTGTCTGCAGGCTCAAAGAGC
AGCGAGAAGCGTTCAGAGGAAAGCGATCCCGTGCCACCTTCCCCGTGCCCGGGCTGTCCCCGCACGCTGC
CGGCTCGGGGATGCGGGGGGAGCGCCGGACCGGAGCGGAGCCCCGGGCGGCTCGCTGCTGCCCCCTAGCG
GGGGAGGGACGTAATTACATCCCTGGGGGCTTTGGGAGGGGGCTGTCCCCGTGAGCTCCCAGGCGCGCCT
GTCATTCTAAATCTCTCTTTCAGCCTAAAGCTTTTTCCCCGTATCCCCCCAGGTGTCTGCAGGCTCAAAG
AGCAGCGAGAAGCGTTCAGAGGAAAGCGATCCCGTGCCACCTTCCCCGTGCCCGGGCTGTCCCCGCACGC
TGCCGGCTCGGGGATGCGGGGGGAGCGCCGGACCGGAGCGGAGCCCCGGGCGGCTCGCTGCTGCCCCCTA
GCGGGGGAGGGACGTAATTACATCCCTGGGGGCTTTGGGGGGGGGCTGTCCCCGTGAGCTCCCAGGCGCG
CCAACTCGGTACCGTATCGATGTCGACGTTAACGCTAGTGATATCAACTTTGTATAGAAAAGTTGGCTCC
GAATTCGCCCTTGACAGCAGAGATCCAGTTTGGTTAATTAATTGGCTCCGGTGCCCGTCAGTGGGCAGAG
CGCACATCGCCCACAGTCCCCGAGAAGTTGTGGGGAGGGGTCGGCAATTGAACCGGTGCCTAGAGAAGGT
GGCGCGGGGTAAACTGGGAAAGTGATGTCGTGTACTGGCTCCGCCTTTTTCCCGAGGGTGGGGGAGAACC
GTATATAAGTGCAGTAGTCGCCGTGAACGTTCTTTTTCGCAACGGGTTTGCCGCCAGAACACAGGTAAGT
GCCGTGTGTGGTTCCCGCGGGCCTGGCCTCTTTACGGGTTATGGCCCTTGCGTGCCTTGAATTACTTCCA
CCTGGCTGCAGTACGTGATTCTTGATCCCGAGCTTCGGGTTGGAAGTGGGTGGGAGAGTTCGAGGCCTTG
CGCTTAAGGAGCCCCTTCGCCTCGTGCTTGAGTTGAGGCCTGGCCTGGGCGCTGGGGCCGCCGCGTGCGA
ATCTGGTGGCACCTTCGCGCCTGTCTCGCTGCTTTCGATAAGTCTCTAGCCATTTAAAATTTTTGATGAC
CTGCTGCGACGCTTTTTTTCTGGCAAGATAGTCTTGTAAATGCGGGCCAAGATCTGCACACTGGTATTTC
GGTTTTTGGGGCCGCGGGCGGCGACGGGGCCCGTGCGTCCCAGCGCACATGTTCGGCGAGGCGGGGCCTG
CGAGCGCGGCCACCGAGAATCGGACGGGGGTAGTCTCAAGCTGGCCGGCCTGCTCTGGTGCCTGGCCTCG
CGCCGCCGTGTATCGCCCCGCCCTGGGCGGCAAGGCTGGCCCGGTCGGCACCAGTTGCGTGAGCGGAAAG
ATGGCCGCTTCCCGGCCCTGCTGCAGGGAGCTCAAAATGGAGGACGCGGCGCTCGGGAGAGCGGGCGGGT
GAGTCACCCACACAAAGGAAAAGGGCCTTTCCGTCCTCAGCCGTCGCTTCATGTGACTCCACGGAGTACC
GGGCGCCGTCCAGGCACCTCGATTAGTTCTCGAGCTTTTGGAGTACGTCGTCTTTAGGTTGGGGGGAGGG
GTTTTATGCGATGGAGTTTCCCCACACTGAGTGGGTGGAGACTGAAGTTAGGCCAGCTTGGCACTTGATG
TAATTCTCCTTGGAATTTGCCCTTTTTGAGTTTGGATCTTGGTTCATTCTCAAGCCTCAGACAGTGGTTC
AAAGTTTTTTTCTTCCATTTCAGGTGTCGTGAGAAGGGCGAATTCGACCCAAGTTTGTACAAAAAAGCAG
GCTCGCCACCATGGTGAGCAAGGGCGAGGAGCTGTTCACCGGGGTGGTGCCCATCCTGGTCGAGCTGGAC
GGCGACGTAAACGGCCACAAGTTCAGCGTGAGGGGCGAGGGCGAGGGCGATGCCACCAACGGCAAGCTGA
CCCTGAAGTTCATCTGCACCACCGGCAAGCTGCCCGTGCCCTGGCCCACCCTCGTGACCACCCTGAGCCA
CGGCGTGCAGTGCTTCGCCCGCTACCCCGACCACATGAAGCAGCACGACTTCTTCAAGTCCGCCATGCCC
GAAGGCTACGTCCAGGAGCGCACCATCTTCTTCAAGGACGACGGCACCTACAAGACCCGCGCCGAGGTGA
AGTTCGAGGGCGACACCCTAGTGAACCGCATCGAGCTGAAGGGCGTCGACTTCAAGGAGGACGGCAACAT
CCTGGGGCACAAGCTGGAGTACAACTTCAACAGCCACAACATCTATATCATGGCCGTCAAGCAGAAGAAC
GGCATCAAGGTGAACTTCAAGATCCGCCACAACGTGGAGGACGGCAGCGTGCAGCTCGCCGACCACTACC
AGCAGAACACCCCCATCGGCGACGGCCCCGTGCTGCTGCCCGACAGCCACTACCTGAGCACCCAGTCCGT
GCTGAGCAAAGACCCCAACGAGAAGCGCGATCACATGGTCCTGCTGGAGTTCCGCACCGCCGCCGGGATC
ACTCTCGGCATGGACGAGCTGTACAAGTAATACCACCCAGCTTTCTTGTACAAAGTGGTACGCGTGAATT
CACTCCTCAGGTGCAGGCTGCCTATCAGAAGGTGGTGGCTGGTGTGGCCAATGCCCTGGCTCACAAATAC
CACTGAGATCTTTTTCCCTCTGCCAAAAATTATGGGGACATCATGAAGCCCCTTGAGCATCTGACTTCTG
GCTAATAAAGGAAATTTATTTTCATTGCAATAGTGTGTTGGAATTTTTTGTGTCTCTCACTCGGAAGGAC
ATATGGGAGGGCAAATCATTTAAAACATCAGAATGAGTATTTGGTTTAGAGTTTGGCAACATATGCCCAT
ATGCTGGCTGCCATGAACAAAGGTTGGCTATAAAGAGGTCATCAGTATATGAAACAGCCCCCTGCTGTCC
ATTCCTTATTCCATAGAAAAGCCTTGACTTGAGGTTAGATTTTTTTTATATTTTGTTTTGTGTTATTTTT
TTCTTTAACATCCCTAAAATTTTCCTTACATGTTTTACTAGCCAGATTTTTCCTCCTCTCCTGACTACTC
CCAGTCATAGCTGTCCCTCTTCTCTTATGGAGATCCCTCGACCTGCAGCCCAAGCTTGGCGTAATCATGG
TCATAGCTGTTTCCTGTGTGAAATTGTTATCCGCTCACAATTCCACACAACATACGAGCCGGAAGCATAA
AGTGTAAAGCCTGGGGTGCCTAATGAGTGAGCTAACTCACATTAATTGCGTTGCGCTCACTGCCCGCTTT
CCAGTCGGGAAACCTGTCGTGCCAGCGGATCGACAGTACTAAGCTTGGTCTAATACCCAATCTCTCGTCT
TATCCAGATGTTTTATACGCCTCTGGCCCGTGTCTCAAAATCTCTGATGTTACATTGCACAAGATAAAAT
AATATCATCATGAACAATAAAACTGTCTGCTTACATAAACAGTAATACAAGGGGTGTTATGAGCCATATT
CAACGGGAAACGTCGAGGCCGCGATTAAATTCCAACATGGATGCTGATTTATATGGGTATAAATGGGCTC
GCGATAATGTCGGGCAATCAGGTGCGACAATCTATCGCTTGTATGGGAAGCCCGATGCGCCAGAGTTGTT
TCTGAAACATGGCAAAGGTAGCGTTGCCAATGATGTTACAGATGAGATGGTCAGACTAAACTGGCTGACG
GAATTTATGCCTCTTCCGACCATCAAGCATTTTATCCGTACTCCTGATGATGCATGGTTACTCACCACTG
CGATCCCCGGAAAAACAGCATTCCAGGTATTAGAAGAATATCCTGATTCAGGTGAAAATATTGTTGATGC
GCTGGCAGTGTTCCTGCGCCGGTTGCATTCGATTCCTGTTTGTAATTGTCCTTTTAACAGCGATCGCGTA
TTTCGTCTCGCTCAGGCGCAATCACGAATGAATAACGGTTTGGTTGATGCGAGTGATTTTGATGACGAGC
GTAATGGCTGGCCTGTTGAACAAGTCTGGAAAGAAATGCATAAACTTTTGCCATTCTCACCGGATTCAGT
CGTCACTCATGGTGATTTCTCACTTGATAACCTTATTTTTGACGAGGGGAAATTAATAGGTTGTATTGAT
GTTGGACGAGTCGGAATCGCAGACCGATACCAGGATCTTGCCATCCTATGGAACTGCCTCGGTGAGTTTT
CTCCTTCATTACAGAAACGGCTTTTTCAAAAATATGGTATTGATAATCCTGATATGAATAAATTGCAGTT
TCATTTGATGCTCGATGAGTTTTTCTAATCAGAATTGGTTAATTGGTTGTAACACTGGCAGAGCATTACG
CTGACTTGACGGGACGGCGCAAGCTCATGACCAAAATCCCTTAACGTGAGTTACGCGTCGTTCCACTGAG
CGTCAGAGGTATCACTAGTATTACAGAGGTAAGTTATAACAGTCGCCTAACCC
Features (pLannotate 1.2.2; 28 found; start..end, strand, type, name):
     87..675     -  rep_origin     ori: high-copy-number ColE1/pMB1/pBR322/pUC origin of replication
    846..1706    -  CDS            AmpR: β-lactamase; bla; confers resistance to ampicillin, carbenicillin, and related antibiotics
   1707..1778    -  promoter       AmpR promoter: bla
   1857..2456    +  CDS            PuroR: puromycin N-acetyltransferase; pac from Streptomyces alboniger; confers resistance to puromycin
   2461..2541    +  CDS            HBB (fragment): HBB_PONPY - Experimental evidence at transcript level: Swiss-Prot protein existence level 2. Involved in oxygen transport from the lung to the various peripheral tissues. From Pongo pygmaeus (Bornean orangutan).
   2612..2667    +  polyA_signal   β-globin poly(A) signal: rabbit β-globin polyadenylation signal (Gil and Proudfoot, 1987)
   3646..3666    +  protein_bind   attB4: mutant version of attB; core recombination site for the Gateway® BP reaction BP Clonase™
   3734..3945    +  promoter       EF-1α core promoter: core promoter for human elongation factor EF-1α
   3946..4884    +  intron         EF-1α intron A: intron upstream of the start codon of human EF-1α
   4911..4931    +  protein_bind   attB1: mutant version of attB; core recombination site for the Gateway® BP reaction BP Clonase™
   4951..5646    +  CDS            mKate2: mKate2 is a basic (constitutively fluorescent) red fluorescent protein published in 2009, derived from Entacmaea quadricolor. It is reported to be a rapidly-maturing monomer with moderate acid sensitivity.
   5666..5690    -  protein_bind   attB2: mutant version of attB; recombination site for the Gateway® BP reaction BP Clonase™
   5834..5908    +  CDS            HBB (fragment): HBB_PONPY - Experimental evidence at transcript level: Swiss-Prot protein existence level 2. Involved in oxygen transport from the lung to the various peripheral tissues. From Pongo pygmaeus (Bornean orangutan).
   5979..6034    +  polyA_signal   β-globin poly(A) signal: rabbit β-globin polyadenylation signal (Gil and Proudfoot, 1987)
   6418..6443    +  misc_feature   SA: splice acceptor site
   7115..7135    +  protein_bind   attB4: mutant version of attB; core recombination site for the Gateway® BP reaction BP Clonase™
   7203..7414    +  promoter       EF-1α core promoter: core promoter for human elongation factor EF-1α
   7415..8353    +  intron         EF-1α intron A: intron upstream of the start codon of human EF-1α
   8380..8400    +  protein_bind   attB1: mutant version of attB; core recombination site for the Gateway® BP reaction BP Clonase™
   8411..9127    +  CDS            EBFP2: EBFP2 is a basic (constitutively fluorescent) blue fluorescent protein published in 2007, derived from Aequorea victoria. It is reported to be a rapidly-maturing monomer with moderate acid sensitivity.
   9135..9159    -  protein_bind   attB2: mutant version of attB; recombination site for the Gateway® BP reaction BP Clonase™
   9163..9243    +  CDS            HBB (fragment): HBB_PONPY - Experimental evidence at transcript level: Swiss-Prot protein existence level 2. Involved in oxygen transport from the lung to the various peripheral tissues. From Pongo pygmaeus (Bornean orangutan).
   9314..9369    +  polyA_signal   β-globin poly(A) signal: rabbit β-globin polyadenylation signal (Gil and Proudfoot, 1987)
   9752..9774    -  protein_bind   lac operator (fragment): The lac repressor binds to the lac operator to inhibit transcription in E. coli. This inhibition can be relieved by adding lactose or isopropyl-β-D-thiogalactopyranoside (IPTG). lac repressor encoded by lacI
   9778..9808    -  promoter       lac promoter: promoter for the E. coli lac operon
   9823..9844    -  protein_bind   CAP binding site: CAP binding activates transcription in the presence of cAMP. E. coli catabolite activator protein
   9857..9896    -  CDS            lacI (fragment): lac repressor; lacI; The lac repressor binds to the lac operator to inhibit transcription in E. coli. This inhibition can be relieved by adding lactose or isopropyl-β-D-thiogalactopyranoside (IPTG).
  10069..10878   +  CDS            KanR: aminoglycoside phosphotransferase; aph(3')-Ia; confers resistance to kanamycin in bacteria or G418 (Geneticin®) in eukaryotes
