[The description below was written by a language model from this plasmid's Addgene catalogue record and pLannotate feature annotations shown in this document.]
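Description:
LSB-hsa-miR-144-5p is a mammalian expression plasmid of about 11 kb built on the Low Sensor Backbone (LSB), a synthetic-biology vector that reports the activity of a single microRNA by two-colour fluorescence. It is propagated in E. coli from a high-copy ColE1/pUC-type origin and carries both β-lactamase (ampicillin) and aph(3')-Ia (kanamycin) markers, matching the dual selection listed in the catalogue. A puromycin N-acetyltransferase coding sequence followed by a rabbit β-globin polyadenylation signal is also present for selection in mammalian cells. No dedicated promoter for it is annotated in the feature table.

The payload consists of two parallel transcription units of the same design: a human EF-1α core promoter with its intron A, a fluorescent protein coding sequence flanked by Gateway attB1 and attB2 sites (with attB4 upstream of each promoter), and a β-globin 3' region with poly(A) signal. One unit expresses the red protein mKate2 and, according to the record, carries a target site for human miR-144-5p in its 3' UTR. This site is not annotated separately, but an unannotated gap between attB2 and the β-globin sequence is consistent with that placement. The other unit expresses EBFP2 without the target and serves as an internal reference for delivery and expression. When miR-144-5p is active in transfected cells, mKate2 is repressed relative to EBFP2, so the red-to-blue ratio measures miRNA activity.

The depositors note that the repeated poly(A) elements make the plasmid inherently unstable. They also report small insertions flanking the puromycin coding region in the physical plasmid, relative to the deposited sequence, which do not impair puromycin selection.
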