Addgene plasmid #103245: LSB-hsa-miR-144-5p
Purpose: Used to sense miRNA activity using fluorescence based tools. hsa-miR-144-5p target in 3' UTR of of mKate. miRNA activity can be measured by the repression of mKate2 relative to EBFP2 fluorescent proteins . Plasmid is inherently unstable; please see Depositor Comments
Depositing lab: Ron Weiss. Depositing organization: Massachusetts Institute of Technology. Publication: A mixed antagonistic/synergistic miRNA repression model enables accurate predictions of multi-input miRNA sensor activity. Gam JJ, Babb J, Weiss R. Nat Commun. 2018 Jun 22;9(1):2430. doi: 10.1038/s41467-018-04575-0. PubMed 29934631.
Backbone
  Vector backbone: Low Sensor Backbone (LSB)
  Vector type: Mammalian Expression, Synthetic Biology
Growth in bacteria
  Bacterial resistance: Ampicillin and Kanamycin, 100 & 50 μg/mL
  Growth temperature: 30°C
  Growth strain: NEB Stable
  Copy number: High Copy
Gene/Insert
  Gene/Insert name: hsa-miR-144-5p target
  Species: H. sapiens (human)
  Entrez Gene: MIR144 (a.k.a. MIRN144, mir-144)
  Promoter: EF-1a
  Cloning method: Gibson Cloning
Terms and licenses: Academic/Nonprofit Terms; Industry Terms: Not Available to Industry
Depositor comments: Please note that this plasmid is inherently unstable due to a repeating poly A element. We recommend performing a diagnostic digest on multiple colonies upon receipt. The depositors would like to note the presence of several discrepancies between the depositor sequence and physical plasmid sequence. In particular, the sequences upstream and downstream of the puromycin coding region have 10 bp insertions which do not affect the ability to perform puromycin selection. The sequences for those regions within the physical plasmids are as follows: Upstream of Puro: GAATTCGACCGCCTGTCTCAAGGTGCCACC; Downstream of Puro: GCTTTGAGACTACGCGTGAATTCACTCCTC.
How to cite: LSB-hsa-miR-144-5p was a gift from Ron Weiss (Addgene plasmid # 103245 ; http://n2t.net/addgene:103245 ; RRID:Addgene_103245)
