>Addgene plasmid #103245 | LSB-hsa-miR-144-5p | depositor partial sequence | sequence record 195540 | hsa-miR-144-5p target
CTTACAGTATATGATGATATCC
