>Addgene plasmid #103245 | LSB-hsa-miR-144-5p | addgene partial sequence | sequence record 269465 | mKate2-F 5'-ACCCGCTAAGAACCTCAAGA-3'
AGAATCAAGGAGGCCGACAAAGAGACATACGTCGAGCAGCACGAGGTGGCTGTGGCCAGATACTGCGACC
TCCCTAGCAAACTGGGGCACAAACTTAATTGAGAATTCTACCACCCAGCTTTCTTGTACAAAGTGGTACG
TCTCAAGACCAGAGGTCTCTGCTTCAACGCCTCTTACAGTATATGATGATATCCCTTACAGTATATGATG
ATATCCCTTACAGTATATGATGATATCCCTTACAGTATATGATGATATCCCAACCAGAAGAGACCTGTGC
TTCACTCCTCAGGTGCAGGCTGCCTATCAGAAGGTGGTGGCTGGTGTGGCCAATGCCCTGGCTCACAAAT
ACCACTGAGATCTTTTTCCCTCTGCCAAAAATTATGGGGACATCATGAAGCCCCTTGAGCATCTGACTTC
TGGCTAATAAAGGAAATTTATTTTCATTGCAATAGTGTGTTGGAATTTTTTGTGTCTCTCACTCGGAAGG
ACATATGGGAGGGCAAATCATTTAAAACATCAGAATGAGTATTTGGTTTAGAGTTTGGCAACATATGCCC
ATATGCTGGCTGCCATGAACAAAGGTTGGCTATAAAGAGGTCATCAGTATATGAAACAGCCCCCTGCTGT
CCATTCCTTATTCCATAGAAAAGCCTTGACTTGAGGTTAGATTTTTTTT
